Addgene plasmid #119933: PCDHGC5-EGFP
Purpose: Protocadherin gamma C5 expression (EGFP-tag at the C-terminus).
Depositing lab: Angel de Blas. Depositing organization: University of Connecticut. Publication: Molecular and functional interaction between protocadherin-gammaC5 and GABAA receptors. Li Y, Xiao H, Chiou TT, Jin H, Bonhomme B, Miralles CP, Pinal N, Ali R, Chen WV, Maniatis T, De Blas AL. J Neurosci. 2012 Aug 22;32(34):11780-97. doi: 10.1523/JNEUROSCI.0969-12.2012. PubMed 22915120.
Backbone
  Vector backbone: pEGFP N1
  Vector type: Mammalian Expression
Growth in bacteria
  Bacterial resistance: Kanamycin, 50 μg/mL
  Growth temperature: 37°C
  Growth strain: DH5alpha
  Copy number: High Copy
Gene/Insert
  Gene/Insert name: PCDHGC5
  Species: R. norvegicus (rat)
  Entrez Gene: Pcdhgc5
  Tag / fusion protein: EGFP (C terminal on backbone)
  Cloning method: Restriction Enzyme; 5′ cloning site NheI (unknown if destroyed); 3′ cloning site EcoRI (unknown if destroyed)
  Sequencing primers: 5′ unknown
Resource information
  A portion of this plasmid was derived from a plasmid made by: Insert was originally cloned in Angel de Blas's lab.
Terms and licenses: Academic/Nonprofit Terms; Industry Terms: Not Available to Industry
How to cite: PCDHGC5-EGFP was a gift from Angel de Blas (Addgene plasmid # 119933 ; http://n2t.net/addgene:119933 ; RRID:Addgene_119933)
