[The description below was written by a language model from this plasmid's Addgene catalogue record and pLannotate feature annotations shown in this document.]
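Description:
PCDHGC5-EGFP is a mammalian expression plasmid built on the pEGFP-N1 backbone that encodes rat protocadherin gamma C5 (Pcdhgc5) fused at its C-terminus to EGFP. The insert was placed between the NheI and EcoRI sites of the backbone's polylinker, so that the protocadherin reading frame continues through a short remnant of the multiple cloning site into the backbone-encoded EGFP. Transcription is driven by the human cytomegalovirus immediate early enhancer and promoter, which span the numbering origin of the circular 7,541 nt sequence, and is terminated by the SV40 polyadenylation signal. The automated annotation labels the roughly 2.8 kb open reading frame as mouse Pcdhga4. This most likely reflects a best database match to a related gamma protocadherin, as members of this cluster share constant-region exons, rather than a different insert. The catalogue entry identifies the insert as rat gamma C5.

The plasmid is propagated at high copy number in E. coli through a pUC-type ColE1 origin and also carries an f1 origin for single-stranded DNA production. A single Tn5 aminoglycoside phosphotransferase (NeoR/KanR) gene serves both hosts. A bacterial bla promoter drives it for kanamycin selection, while the SV40 enhancer/early promoter and the HSV TK polyadenylation signal allow G418 selection of stably transfected mammalian cells. The short large T antigen, ble and bGH poly(A) fragments in the annotation appear to be incidental matches to backbone sequence rather than functional elements.

The construct is used to express fluorescently tagged protocadherin gamma C5 in transfected cells, allowing its localisation and interactions to be followed. The associated publication concerns its molecular and functional interaction with GABAA receptors.
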