Features (pLannotate 1.2.2; 15 found; start..end, strand, type, name):
      1..204     +  promoter       CMV promoter: human cytomegalovirus (CMV) immediate early promoter
    246..3068    +  CDS            Pcdhga4: PCDG4_MOUSE - Experimental evidence at protein level: Swiss-Prot protein existence level 1. Potential calcium-dependent cell-adhesion protein. May be involved in the establishment and maintenance of specific neuronal connections in the brain (By similarity). From Mus musculus (Mouse).
   3073..3109    +  misc_feature   MCS (fragment): multiple cloning site
   3123..3842    +  CDS            EGFP: the original enhanced GFP (Yang et al., 1996) mammalian codon-optimized
   3859..3942    +  CDS            large T antigen (fragment): large T antigen from SV40 (simian virus 40)
   3965..4086    +  polyA_signal   SV40 poly(A) signal: SV40 polyadenylation signal
   4120..4548    -  rep_origin     f1 ori (sequence partly withheld): f1 bacteriophage origin of replication; arrow indicates direction of (+) strand synthesis
   4575..4679    +  promoter       AmpR promoter: bla
   4681..5038    +  promoter       SV40 promoter: SV40 enhancer and early promoter
   5073..5867    +  CDS            NeoR/KanR: aminoglycoside phosphotransferase from Tn5; aph(3')-II (or nptII); confers resistance to neomycin, kanamycin, and G418 (Geneticin®)
   5888..6040    +  CDS            ble (fragment): BLE_KLEPN - Experimental evidence at protein level: Swiss-Prot protein existence level 1. Binding protein with a strong affinity to the bleomycin family of antibiotics. Binds to CL990; an antimitotic-antibiotic compound. From Klebsiella pneumoniae.
   6099..6146    +  polyA_signal   HSV TK poly(A) signal: herpes simplex virus thymidine kinase polyadenylation signal (Cole and Stacy, 1985)
   6237..6253    -  polyA_signal   bGH poly(A) signal (fragment): bovine growth hormone polyadenylation signal
   6475..7063    +  rep_origin     ori: high-copy-number ColE1/pMB1/pBR322/pUC origin of replication
   7238..7541    +  enhancer       CMV enhancer: human cytomegalovirus immediate early enhancer
>Addgene plasmid #119933 | PCDHGC5-EGFP | addgene full sequence | sequence record 237643 | Addgene NGS Result
GTGATGCGGTTTTGGCAGTACATCAATGGGCGTGGATAGCGGTTTGACTCACGGGGATTTCCAAGTCTCC
ACCCCATTGACGTCAATGGGAGTTTGTTTTGGCACCAAAATCAACGGGACTTTCCAAAATGTCGTAACAA
CTCCGCCCCATTGACGCAAATGGGCGGTAGGCGTGTACGGTGGGAGGTCTATATAAGCAGAGCTGGTTTA
GTGAACCGTCAGATCCGCTAGCCGCCATGGGGCCTATGGCATCACCACAGGTCACTGGTAAACGGCAAGT
GCTGTATATGTTGTCCTTGTGCTGCTGTGGCTGGGTGTCTGGGCAGCTTCGTTATTCAGTGGTGGAGGAA
TCAGAGCCGGGGACTTTGGTGGGGAACGTTGCTCAAGATCTGGGCTTAAAGGTGGCAGATCTGTTGAGTC
GCAGGCTGAGACTGGGCTCTGAGGAGAACGGGCGCTATTTTTCCCTGAGCTTGATGAGTGGAGCTTTGGC
AGTGAATCTAAAAATTGACCGAGAGAGCCTGTGTGGAGCCAGCACGAGCTGCCTGCTGCCTGTACAGGTG
GTAACCGAACACCCCCTGGAGCTCACCCGGGTAGAGGTAGAGATCCTAGATCTCAACGACAACTCTCCTA
GCTTTGCCACTCCTGAGCGAGAGATGCGCATCTCAGAATCAGCGGCACCTGGAGCCAGGTTCCCACTGGA
CAGTGCCCAAGACCCAGACGTGGGCACCAATACTGTGAGCTTTTATACTCTAAGCCCCAGCAGTCACTTC
TCTCTGAATGTGAAGACCCTAAAAGATGGGAAGCTCTTCCCAGAGCTAGTGCTAGAGCAGCAGCTAGACC
GGGAAGCCCAGGCAAGGCATCAGCTGGTACTCACTGCTGTGGATGGGGGAACCCCAGCCCGCTCAGGGAC
CAGCCTTATCTCTGTCATTGTGCTGGACATCAATGATAATGCCCCAACCTTCCAGTCCTCAGTTCTACGT
GTGGGACTCCCAGAGAACACACCCCCGGGGACCCTGCTGCTCCGTCTCAATGCCACTGATCCAGACGAGG
GCACCAATGGCCAACTAGACTACTCTTTCGGAGACCATACATCTGAAGCAGTGAAGAATCTCTTTGGCCT
GGATCCTAACACTGGAGCAATCCACGTATTGGGTCCGGTAGATTTTGAGGAATCAAATTTCTATGAAATT
CATGCAAGAGCTCGAGACCAGGGACAGCCAGCCATGGAGGGCCACTGTGTAATCCAGGTGGATGTAGGGG
ATGCTAACGACAATCCCCCTGAGGTGCTGCTGGCATCTTTGGTCAACCCTGTCCTAGAGAGCACACCCGT
GGGCACAGTTGTGGGGTTGTTTAATGTGCGGGACCGAGACTCAGGTAGAAATGGTGAGGTGATCCTGGAG
ACAACTCCAAACCTGCCATTTCAGATCAAGCCTTCCGAGAACCATTACTCACTGCTCACCAGCCAGCCTT
TGGACCGAGAGGTCACATCCCATTACACCATCGACCTGCTGGCCAGTGATGCTGGATCACCTCCCCTGCA
TACACATCTCACCATCAGGCTGAACATTTCAGATGTTAATGACAACGCACCCCATTTCACCCAACAGCTC
TACACTGCTTATATCCCAGAAAACCGGCCACCAGGCTCTCTCCTCTGTACTGTGGCTGCCTCTGATCCAG
ATGAGGGGGATAATGCCCGCCTCACCTATTCTATTGTGGGAAGTCAAATTCAGGGAGCCCCAGCCTCCTC
CTTCGTGTATGTCAACCCCGAAGATGGACGAGTCTTTGCCCAGCGGACCTTTGACTATGAATTACTGCAG
ATGCTGCAGATTGTGGTGGGGGTCCGAGATTCCGGCTCTCCCCGACTGTATGCTAACACATCTCTCCATG
TGTTTGTCCTTGATCAGAACGATAACGCCCCAACTGTACTGCACCCACGATCTGGCAGGGAGTTCTCAGC
CCCTCAGCGTCTCCCCCGATCTGCTCCTCCTGGTTCTCTGGTCACCAAGGTGACAGCTGTGGATGCTGAT
GCTGGTCACAATGCATGGCTCTCTTACTCTCTATTACCTCAGTCCACAGCCCCTGGACTGTTCCTCGTAT
CTACACACACTGGTGAGGTGCGCACAGCCCGGGCCTTATTGGAGGACGACTCTGATACCCAACAGGTGGT
GGTCCTGGTGAGGGACAATGGTGACCCTTCACTATCCTCCACAGCAACAGTATTGCTGGTTCTGGAGGAC
GAGGATGCAGAGGAAATGCCCAAATCCAGCGACTTCCTCACACACCCTCCCGAGCGGTCAGACCTCACCC
TTTATCTTATTGTGGCGCTGGCAGCTGTCAGTCTCTTATCCCTAGTTACCTTCACTTTCATGTCAGCTAA
GTGTCTGCGGAGGCATGAAGATAGGGACCGGGGTGGGGGCCAGTGCTGCAGGGGCCAGGACTCGCCCTCC
AGGGAGTTCTATAAACAGTCCAGTCCCAACCTTCAGGTCAGCTCAGATGGCACTCTAAAGTACATGGAGG
TGACCCTGCGGCCCACAGATTCTCAGAGCCATTGCTACAGGACGTGCTTTTCTCCAGCCTCCGATGGCAG
TGACTTCACTTTCCTCAGGCCCCTCAGCGTTCAGCAGCCCTCAGCCTTGGCGCTGGAGCCCGAGGCCTTG
CGTTCCCGGTCTAGTACGCTGCGGGAGCGGAGCCAGCAAGCCCCGCCCAACACTGACTGGCGTTTCTCTC
AAGCCCAGAGACCCGGCACGAGCGGATCCCAAAATGGGGATGAAACCGGCACCTGGCCCAACAACCAGTT
CGATACAGAGATGCTGCAAGCCATGATCTTGGCCTCTGCCAGTGAAGCCGCTGATGGGAGCTCCACTCTG
GGAGGGGGCACTGGCACTATGGGTTTGAGTGCTCGATATGGACCCCAGTTTACCCTGCAGCACGTGCCTG
ACTACCGCCAGAACGTGTACATCCCTGGCAGCAATGCCACACTGACCAACGCAGCTGGCAAACGAGATGG
CAAGGCTCCGGCAGGCGGCAATGGCAACAAGAAGAAGTCGGGCAAGAAAGAGAAGAAGGCCGGAATTCTG
CAGTCGACGGTACCGCGGGCCCGGGATCCACCGGTCGCCACCATGGTGAGCAAGGGCGAGGAGCTGTTCA
CCGGGGTGGTGCCCATCCTGGTCGAGCTGGACGGCGACGTAAACGGCCACAAGTTCAGCGTGTCCGGCGA
GGGCGAGGGCGATGCCACCTACGGCAAGCTGACCCTGAAGTTCATCTGCACCACCGGCAAGCTGCCCGTG
CCCTGGCCCACCCTCGTGACCACCCTGACCTACGGCGTGCAGTGCCTCAGCCGCTACCCCGACCACATGA
AGCAGCACGACTTCTTCAAGTCCGCCATGCCCGAAGGCTACGTCCAGGAGCGCACCATCTTCTTCAAGGA
CGACGGCAACTACAAGACCCGCGCCGAGGTGAAGTTCGAGGGCGACACCCTGGTGAACCGCATCGAGCTG
AAGGGCATCGACTTCAAGGAGGACGGCAACATCCTGGGGCACAAGCTGGAGTACAACTACAACAGCCACA
ACGTCTATATCATGGCCGACAAGCAGAAGAACGGCATCAAGGTGAACTTCAAGATCCGCCACAACATCGA
GGACGGCAGCGCGCAGCTCGCCGACCACTACCAGCAGAACACCCCCATCGGCGACGGCCCCGTGCTGCTG
CCCGACAACCACTACCTGAGCACCCAGTCCGCCCTGAGCAAAGACCCCAACGAGAAGCGCGATCACATGG
TCCTGCTGGAGTTCGTGACCGCCGCCGGGATCACTCTCGGCATGGACGAGCTGTACAAGTAAAGCGGCCG
CGACTCTAGATCATAATCAGCCATACCACATTTGTAGAGGTTTTACTTGCTTTAAAAAACCTCCCACACC
TCCCCCTGAACCTGAAACATAAAATGAATGCAATTGTTGTTGTTAACTTGTTTATTGCAGCTTATAATGG
TTACAAATAAAGCAATAGCATCACAAATTTCACAAATAAAGCATTTTTTTCACTGCATTCTAGTTGTGGT
TTGTCCAAACTCATCAATGTATCTTAAGGCGTAAATTGTAAGCGTTAATATTTTGTTAAAATTCGCGTTA
AATTTTTGTTAAATCAGCTCATTTTTTAACCAATAGGCCGAAATCGGCAAAATCCCTTATAAATCAAAAG
AATAGACCGAGATAGGGT
[37 nt withheld, positions 4219-4255]
AAAGAACGTGGACTCCAACGTCAAAGG
[49 nt withheld, positions 4283-4331]
T
[91 nt withheld, positions 4333-4423]
G
[124 nt withheld, positions 4425-4548]
CAGGTGGCACTTTTCGGGGAAATGTGCGCGGAACCCCTATTTGTTTATTTTTCTAAATACATTCAAATAT
GTATCCGCTCATGAGACAATAACCCTGATAAATGCTTCAATAATATTGAAAAAGGAAGAGTCCTGAGGCG
GAAAGAACCAGCTGTGGAATGTGTGTCAGTTAGGGTGTGGAAAGTCCCCAGGCTCCCCAGCAGGCAGAAG
TATGCAAAGCATGCATCTCAATTAGTCAGCAACCAGGTGTGGAAAGTCCCCAGGCTCCCCAGCAGGCAGA
AGTATGCAAAGCATGCATCTCAATTAGTCAGCAGCCATAGTCCCGCCCCTAACTCCGCCCATCCCGCCCC
TAACTCCGCCCAGTTCCGCCCATTCTCCGCCCCATGGCTGACTAATTTTTTTTATTTATGCAGAGGCCGA
GGTCGCCTCGGCCTCTGAGCTATTCCAGAAGTAGTGAGGAGGCTTTTTTGGAGGCCTAGGCTTTTGCAAA
GATCGATCAAGAGACAGGATGAGGATCGTTTCGCATGATTGAACAAGATGGATTGCACGCAGGTTCTCCG
GCCGCTTGGGTGGAGAGGCTATTCGGCTATGACTGGGCACAACAGACAATCGGCTGCTCTGATGCCGCCG
TGTTCCGGCTGTCAGCGCAGGGGCGCCCGGTTCTTTTTGTCAAGACCGACCTGTCCGGTGCCCTGAATGA
ACTGCAAGACGAGGCAGCGCGGCTATCGTGGCTGGCCACGACGGGCGTTCCTTGCGCAGCTGTGCTCGAC
GTTGTCACTGAAGCGGGGAGGGACTGGCTGCTATTGGGCGAAGTGCCGGGGCAGGATCTCCTGTCATCTC
ACCTTGCTCCTGCCGAGAAAGTATCCATCATGGCTGATGCAATGCGGCGGCTGCATACGCTTGATCCGGC
TACCTGCCCATTCGACCACCAAGCGAAACATCGCATCGAGCGAGCACGTACTCGGATGGAAGCCGGTCTT
GTCGATCAGGATGATCTGGACGAAGAGCATCAGGGGCTCGCGCCAGCCGAACTGTTCGCCAGGCTCAAGG
CGAGCATGCCCGACGGCGAGGATCTCGTCGTGACCCATGGCGATGCCTGCTTGCCGAATGTCATGGTGGA
AAATGGCCGCTTTTCTGGATTCATCGACTGTGGCCGGCTGGGTGTGGCGGACCGCTATCAGGACATAGCG
TTGGCTACCCGTGATATTGCTGAAGAGCTTGGCGGCGAATGGGCTGACCGCTTCCTCGTGCTTTACGGTA
TCGCCGCTCCCGATTCGCAGCGCATCGCCTTCTATCGCCTTCTTGACGAGTTCTTCTGAGCGGGACTCTG
GGGTTCGAAATGACCGACCAAGCGACGCCCAACCTGCCATCACGAGATTTCGATTCCACCGCCGCCTTCT
ATGAAAGGTTGGGCTTCGGAATCGTTTTCCGGGACGCCGGCTGGATGATCCTCCAGCGCGGGGATCTCAT
GCTGGAGTTCTTCGCCCACCCTAGGGGGAGGCTAACTGAAACACGGAAGGAGACAATACCGGAAGGAACC
CGCGCTATGACGGCAATAAAAAGACAGAATAAAACGCACGGTGTTGGGTCGTTTGTTCATAAACGCGGGG
TTCGGTCCCAGGGCTGGCACTCTGTCGATACCCCACCGAGACCCCATTGGGGCCAATACGCCCGCGTTTC
TTCCTTTTCCCCACCCCACCCCCCAAGTTCGGGTGAAGGCCCAGGGCTCGCAGCCAACGTCGGGGCGGCA
GGCCCTGCCATAGCCTCAGGTTACTCATATATACTTTAGATTGATTTAAAACTTCATTTTTAATTTAAAA
GGATCTAGGTGAAGATCCTTTTTGATAATCTCATGACCAAAATCCCTTAACGTGAGTTTTCGTTCCACTG
AGCGTCAGACCCCGTAGAAAAGATCAAAGGATCTTCTTGAGATCCTTTTTTTCTGCGCGTAATCTGCTGC
TTGCAAACAAAAAAACCACCGCTACCAGCGGTGGTTTGTTTGCCGGATCAAGAGCTACCAACTCTTTTTC
CGAAGGTAACTGGCTTCAGCAGAGCGCAGATACCAAATACTGTTCTTCTAGTGTAGCCGTAGTTAGGCCA
CCACTTCAAGAACTCTGTAGCACCGCCTACATACCTCGCTCTGCTAATCCTGTTACCGGTGGCTGCTGCC
AGTGGCGATAAGTCGTGTCTTACCGGGTTGGACTCAAGACGATAGTTACCGGATAAGGCGCAGCGGTCGG
GCTGAACGGGGGGTTCGTGCACACAGCCCAGCTTGGAGCGAACGACCTACACCGAACTGAGATACCTACA
GCGTGAGCTATGAGAAAGCGCCACGCTTCCCGAAGGGAGAAAGGCGGACAGGTATCCGGTAAGCGGCAGG
GTCGGAACAGGAGAGCGCACGAGGGAGCTTCCAGGGGGAAACGCCTGGTATCTTTATAGTCCTGTCGGGT
TTCGCCACCTCTGACTTGAGCGTCGATTTTTGTGATGCTCGTCAGGGGGGCGGAGCCTATGGAAAAACGC
CAGCAACGCGGCCTTTTTACGGTTCCTGGCCTTTTGCTGGCCTTTTGCTCACATGTTCTTTCCTGCGTTA
TCCCCTGATTCTGTGGATAACCGTATTACCGCCATGCATTAGTTATTAATAGTAATCAATTACGGGGTCA
TTAGTTCATAGCCCATATATGGAGTTCCGCGTTACATAACTTACGGTAAATGGCCCGCCTGGCTGACCGC
CCAACGACCCCCGCCCATTGACGTCAATAATGACGTATGTTCCCATAGTAACGCCAATAGGGACTTTCCA
TTGACGTCAATGGGTGGAGTATTTACGGTAAACTGCCCACTTGGCAGTACATCAAGTGTATCATATGCCA
AGTACGCCCCCTATTGACGTCAATGACGGTAAATGGCCCGCCTGGCATTATGCCCAGTACATGACCTTAT
GGGACTTTCCTACTTGGCAGTACATCTACGTATTAGTCATCGCTATTACCATG
